>Addgene plasmid #127518 | INCTbiosyn-pUB-HspINTphiC31 | depositor full sequence | sequence record 244152 | Full Sequence
CTG
[124 nt withheld, positions 4-127]
C
[91 nt withheld, positions 129-219]
A
[49 nt withheld, positions 221-269]
CCTTTGACGTTGGAGTCCACGTTCTTT
[37 nt withheld, positions 297-333]
ACCCTATCTCGGTCTATTCTTTTGATTTATAAGGGATTTTGCCGATTTCGGCCTATTGGTTAAAAAATGA
GCTGATTTAACAAAAATTTAACGCGAATTTTAACAAAATATTAACGCTTACAATTTCCATTCGCCATTCA
GGCTGCGCAACTGTTGGGAAGGGCGATCGGTGCGGGCCTCTTCGCTATTACGCCAGCTGGCGAAAGGGGG
ATGTGCTGCAAGGCGATTAAGTTGGGTAACGCCAGGGTTTTCCCAGTCACGACGTTGTAAAACGACGGCC
AGTGAATTGTAATACGACTCACTATAGGGCGAATTGGGTACCCATGATTACGCCAAGCTTGGGCTGCAGG
TCGAGGGATCTTCATAAGAGAAGAGGGACAGCTATGACTGGGAGTAGTCAGGAGAGGAGGAAAAATCTGG
CTAGTAAAACATGTAAGGAAAATTTTAGGGATGTTAAAGAAAAAAATAACACAAAACAAAATATAAAAAA
AATCTAACCTCAAGTCAAGGCTTTTCTATGGAATAAGGAATGGACAGCAGGGGGCTGTTTCATATACTGA
TGACCTCTTTATAGCCACCTTTGTTCATGGCAGCCAGCATATGGCATATGTTGCCAAACTCTAAACCAAA
TACTCATTCTGATGTTTTAAATGATTTGCCCTCCCATATGTCCTTCCGAGTGAGAGACACAAAAAATTCC
AACACACTATTGCAATGAAAATAAATTTCCTTTATTAGCCAGAAGTCAGATGCTCAAGGGGCTTCATGAT
GTCCCCATAATTTTTGGCAGAGGGAAAAAGATCTCAGTGGTATTTGTGAGCCAGGGCATTGGCCACACCA
GCCACCACCTTCTGATAGGCAGCCTGCACCTGAGGAGTGCGGCCGCCTAAGCAGCAACATCTTCGGTTCC
GTCTTGAGCATCGTCCTCATCGTCGTCCGTCGGGGGCTTTGCCCATGTTATGCTGGCCCGCTTCTCTATT
GGGGTACCTTGACCCCGACCAGTAGTTGACTTGGTTACCACAATCTTGTCCACGAACAAGCCAACAAACA
CTCTCTTATCATCGACGGACGCCCGCCCCCACCAGCTCTTAGGCCCTGTTGGATCTGCATCGGCATCTTC
GGGGAACCACTGGTCCAAGGGCAACTTGGGGGCCTCTGCCGCTTCCAACTCAGCGAGTCGTTCCTCCGCC
CCCTGCTGGCGAAGAGTAAGTGCGGCCTGTTGTTTCCTAAAGTGCTTTCGCCCGACTGGACCGTCATAGG
CGCCTGCTGCCCGGTCCTCATAAAGTTCTTCCAACGCGTTGAGTGCATCCGCTCTCTCCGCTACAAGGTT
AGCGCGTTCACCACTTTTTTCAGGGGCCTCCGTCAGTTTCCCAAAGCGCCGGGCTGCCTCCCAGAGCAGT
GCAAGAGTCTCCTCGTCTCCCTCGGCGTGTCTAATCTTATTGAATATCCGCTCGGCTACAAACTTGTCGA
GCGCAGCCATTGATACATTGCATGTCCCCTCATGTTGACCAGGTGCAGAGGGGTCCACAACTTTGCGCCT
TCTGCATCGATATGAATCCTTGATGCTTTCTTCTCCTCTTTTGGAGGTCATTACCGCACCACACTCGCAA
TACAGTTTATCCATGGCGGACAGTATAGCCTGGCCTCGGCTCAGGCCCTTCCCGCGCCCCCTACCGTCGA
GCCACGCCTGGAGTTCATACCATTCAGCGGGCTCAATTATCGGACCGCAATCCAGCTCAACAGGCCTGAG
AGTAATCGGATCTCGCTGAATCCGGTACCCTTCTATTTTGGTGGTAGGTGTGCCATCTGGCTTTTTTTTA
TATATAACCTCGGCTGCAAAGCCCGCGATGCGTGGGTCTCTAAGTATGCGCATAACCGTGGCCGGATCCC
AGGCTGATGAAGCCGTCTTTTTGCCGATCGTTTCCCCTCGGGTAGGCACCGCATCAGCATCCATCCGTTT
GCACAAACCTGTGATAGAACCAGGATGAATTGCGGCCTGTGACCCCGGCTTAAACGGAAGGTGCTTATGC
GTCTTGATCTCCCGCCACCACCATCTAATCACGTCGGGTTCAAACTCGAAGGGGCCGGTCAGTGGGGTTG
TGCTGTGAGCCAGTTTGTTTATTACAACATTAACCATGCGCCCATTCCTGGTAATCTCCTTCGTTTCGCT
CACCAATTCGAAACCGTATGGGGCCTTTCCACCAACATAACCACCCAACTCGCGCTGCAGGTTCTTAGTA
TCGAGTATCTTCGCGGACTTGAGGGATGATTCCTTGTGGGAAGCGTCCAGGCGCATAATAAGATGTATAA
GATCCATTACGTTCCCCTGCCTGAAGACACCTTCTTGGGTGCTGACGATGGTCACTCCGAGAGCGAGAAG
CTCTGAGACGATTGGAATAGCGTCCATCACCTTGAGCCTGGAGAAGCGTGACACGTCATATACTATGATC
ATGTTGAGCCTGCCGGCCCTACATTCATTCAGGATGCGCTCAAACTCAGGTCGTTCTGCCGTGCCGAATG
CGGAGGTTCCTGGAGCCTCGGAAAAATGTCCTACAAATCTAAACCTACCTCCATCTCTTTCTACTTCCCG
CTGGAGGTCTGCCGCTTTATCTTCATTGGCGGATCGCTGGGTCGCCGGGCTTGCGGCACTGCTGTTCTCT
CGCTCGCGGGACTGCCGATCATACGCTCCTGCGTATGTGTCCATGAATTCGTCTAACAAAAAAGCCAAAA
ACGGCCAGAATTTAGCGGACAATTTACTAGTCTAACACTGAAAATTACATATTGACCCAAATGATTACAT
TTCAAAAGGTGCCTAAAAAACTTCACAAAACACACTCGCCAACCCCGAGCGCATAGTTCAAAACCGGAGC
TTCAGCTACTTAAGAAGATAGGTACATAAAACCGACCAAAGAAACTGACGCCTCACTTATCCCTCCCCTC
ACCAGAGGTCCGGCGCCTGTCGATTCAGGAGAGCCTACCCTAGGCCCGAACCCTGCGTCCTGCGACGGAG
AAAAGCCTACCGCACACCTACCGGCAGGTGGCCCCACCCTGCATTATAAGCCAACAGAACGGGTGACGTC
ACGACACGACGAGGCGCGCGCTCCCAAAGGTACGGGTGCACTGCCCAACGGCACCGCATAACTGCCGCCC
CCGCAACCAGACGACAAACCCGAGTTCTCCAGTCAGTGACAAACTTCACGTCAGGGTCCCCAGATGGTGC
CCCAGCCCATCTCACCCGAATAAGAGCTTTCCCGCATTAGCGAAGGCCTCAAGACCTTGGGTTCTTGCCG
CCCACCATGCCCCCCACCTTGTTTCAACGACCTCACAGCCCGCCTCACAAGCGTCTTCCATTCAAGACTC
GGGAACAGCCGCCATTTTGCTGCGCTCCCCCCAACCCCCAGTTCAGGGCAACCTTGCTCGCGGACCCAGA
CTACAGCCCTTGGCGGTCTCTCCACACGCTTCCGTCCCACCGAGCGGCCCGGCGGCCACGAAAGCCCCGG
CCAGCCCAGCAGCCCGCTACTCACCAAGTGACGATCACAGCGATCCACAAACAAGAACCGCGACCCAAAT
CCCGGCTGCGACGGAACTAGCTGTGCCACACCCGGCGCGTCCTTATATAATCATCGGCGTTCACCGCCCC
ACGGAGATCCCTCCGCAGAATCGCCGAGAAGGGACTACTTTTCCTCGCCTGTTCCGCTCTCTGGAAAGAA
AACCAGTGCCCTAGAGTCACCCAAGTCCCGTCCTAAAATGTCCTTCTGCTGATACTGGGGTTCTAAGGCC
GAGTCTTATGAGCAGCGGGCCGCTGTCCTGAGCGTCCGGGCGGAAGGATCAGGACGCTCGCTGCGCCCTT
CGTCTGACGTGGCAGCGCTCGCCGTGAGGAGGGGGGCGCCCGCGGGAGGCGCCAAAACCCGGCGCGGAGG
CCGAGCTCCAGCTTTTGTTCCCTTTAGTGAGGGTTAATTTCGAGCTTGGCGTAATCATGGTCATAGCTGT
TTCCTGTGTGAAATTGTTATCCGCTCACAATTCCACACAACATACGAGCCGGAAGCATAAAGTGTAAAGC
CTGGGGTGCCTAATGAGTGAGCTAACTCACATTAATTGCGTTGCGCTCACTGCCCGCTTTCCAGTCGGGA
AACCTGTCGTGCCAGCTGCATTAATGAATCGGCCAACGCGCGGGGAGAGGCGGTTTGCGTATTGGGCGCT
CTTCCGCTTCCTCGCTCACTGACTCGCTGCGCTCGGTCGTTCGGCTGCGGCGAGCGGTATCAGCTCACTC
AAAGGCGGTAATACGGTTATCCACAGAATCAGGGGATAACGCAGGAAAGAACATGTGAGCAAAAGGCCAG
CAAAAGGCCAGGAACCGTAAAAAGGCCGCGTTGCTGGCGTTTTTCCATAGGCTCCGCCCCCCTGACGAGC
ATCACAAAAATCGACGCTCAAGTCAGAGGTGGCGAAACCCGACAGGACTATAAAGATACCAGGCGTTTCC
CCCTGGAAGCTCCCTCGTGCGCTCTCCTGTTCCGACCCTGCCGCTTACCGGATACCTGTCCGCCTTTCTC
CCTTCGGGAAGCGTGGCGCTTTCTCATAGCTCACGCTGTAGGTATCTCAGTTCGGTGTAGGTCGTTCGCT
CCAAGCTGGGCTGTGTGCACGAACCCCCCGTTCAGCCCGACCGCTGCGCCTTATCCGGTAACTATCGTCT
TGAGTCCAACCCGGTAAGACACGACTTATCGCCACTGGCAGCAGCCACTGGTAACAGGATTAGCAGAGCG
AGGTATGTAGGCGGTGCTACAGAGTTCTTGAAGTGGTGGCCTAACTACGGCTACACTAGAAGGACAGTAT
TTGGTATCTGCGCTCTGCTGAAGCCAGTTACCTTCGGAAAAAGAGTTGGTAGCTCTTGATCCGGCAAACA
AACCACCGCTGGTAGCGGTGGTTTTTTTGTTTGCAAGCAGCAGATTACGCGCAGAAAAAAAGGATCTCAA
GAAGATCCTTTGATCTTTTCTACGGGGTCTGACGCTCAGTGGAACGAAAACTCACGTTAAGGGATTTTGG
TCATGAGATTATCAAAAAGGATCTTCACCTAGATCCTTTTAAATTAAAAATGAAGTTTTAAATCAATCTA
AAGTATATATGAGTAAACTTGGTCTGACAGTTACCAATGCTTAATCAGTGAGGCACCTATCTCAGCGATC
TGTCTATTTCGTTCATCCATAGTTGCCTGACTCCCCGTCGTGTAGATAACTACGATACGGGAGGGCTTAC
CATCTGGCCCCAGTGCTGCAATGATACCGCGAGACCCACGCTCACCGGCTCCAGATTTATCAGCAATAAA
CCAGCCAGCCGGAAGGGCCGAGCGCAGAAGTGGTCCTGCAACTTTATCCGCCTCCATCCAGTCTATTAAT
TGTTGCCGGGAAGCTAGAGTAAGTAGTTCGCCAGTTAATAGTTTGCGCAACGTTGTTGCCATTGCTACAG
GCATCGTGGTGTCACGCTCGTCGTTTGGTATGGCTTCATTCAGCTCCGGTTCCCAACGATCAAGGCGAGT
TACATGATCCCCCATGTTGTGCAAAAAAGCGGTTAGCTCCTTCGGTCCTCCGATCGTTGTCAGAAGTAAG
TTGGCCGCAGTGTTATCACTCATGGTTATGGCAGCACTGCATAATTCTCTTACTGTCATGCCATCCGTAA
GATGCTTTTCTGTGACTGGTGAGTACTCAACCAAGTCATTCTGAGAATAGTGTATGCGGCGACCGAGTTG
CTCTTGCCCGGCGTCAATACGGGATAATACCGCGCCACATAGCAGAACTTTAAAAGTGCTCATCATTGGA
AAACGTTCTTCGGGGCGAAAACTCTCAAGGATCTTACCGCTGTTGAGATCCAGTTCGATGTAACCCACTC
GTGCACCCAACTGATCTTCAGCATCTTTTACTTTCACCAGCGTTTCTGGGTGAGCAAAAACAGGAAGGCA
AAATGCCGCAAAAAAGGGAATAAGGGCGACACGGAAATGTTGAATACTCATACTCTTCCTTTTTCAATAT
TATTGAAGCATTTATCAGGGTTATTGTCTCATGAGCGGATACATATTTGAATGTATTTAGAAAAATAAAC
AAATAGGGGTTCCGCGCACATTTCCCCGAAAAGTGCCAC
Features (pLannotate 1.2.2; 14 found; start..end, strand, type, name):
      4..432     +  rep_origin     f1 ori (sequence partly withheld): f1 bacteriophage origin of replication; arrow indicates direction of (+) strand synthesis
    463..620     -  CDS            lacZα (fragment): LacZα fragment of β-galactosidase; lacZ fragment
    623..641     +  promoter       T7 promoter: promoter for bacteriophage T7 RNA polymerase
   1014..1069    -  polyA_signal   β-globin poly(A) signal: rabbit β-globin polyadenylation signal (Gil and Proudfoot, 1987)
   1140..1211    -  CDS            HBB (fragment): HBB_PONPY - Experimental evidence at transcript level: Swiss-Prot protein existence level 2. Involved in oxygen transport from the lung to the various peripheral tissues. From Pongo pygmaeus (Bornean orangutan).
   3044..4255    -  promoter       UbC promoter: human ubiquitin C promoter
   4274..4292    -  promoter       T3 promoter: promoter for bacteriophage T3 RNA polymerase
   4337..4353    -  protein_bind   lac operator: The lac repressor binds to the lac operator to inhibit transcription in E. coli. This inhibition can be relieved by adding lactose or isopropyl-β-D-thiogalactopyranoside (IPTG). lac repressor encoded by lacI
   4361..4391    -  promoter       lac promoter: promoter for the E. coli lac operon
   4406..4427    -  protein_bind   CAP binding site: CAP binding activates transcription in the presence of cAMP. E. coli catabolite activator protein
   4440..4532    -  CDS            lacI (fragment): lac repressor; lacI; The lac repressor binds to the lac operator to inhibit transcription in E. coli. This inhibition can be relieved by adding lactose or isopropyl-β-D-thiogalactopyranoside (IPTG).
   4715..5303    -  rep_origin     ori: high-copy-number ColE1/pMB1/pBR322/pUC origin of replication
   5474..6334    -  CDS            AmpR: β-lactamase; bla; confers resistance to ampicillin, carbenicillin, and related antibiotics
   6335..6439    -  promoter       AmpR promoter: bla
