>Addgene plasmid #127518 | INCTbiosyn-pUB-HspINTphiC31 | addgene full sequence | sequence record 250824 | Addgene NGS Result
TCTTTCCTGCGTTATCCCCTGATTCTGTGGATAACCGTATTACCGCCTTTGAGTGAGCTGATACCGCTCG
CCGCAGCCGAACGACCGAGCGCAGCGAGTCAGTGAGCGAGGAAGCGGAAGAGCGCCCAATACGCAAACCG
CCTCTCCCCGCGCGTTGGCCGATTCATTAATGCAGCTGGCACGACAGGTTTCCCGACTGGAAAGCGGGCA
GTGAGCGCAACGCAATTAATGTGAGTTAGCTCACTCATTAGGCACCCCAGGCTTTACACTTTATGCTTCC
GGCTCGTATGTTGTGTGGAATTGTGAGCGGATAACAATTTCACACAGGAAACAGCTATGACCATGATTAC
GCCAAGCTCGAAATTAACCCTCACTAAAGGGAACAAAAGCTGGAGCTCGGCCTCCGCGCCGGGTTTTGGC
GCCTCCCGCGGGCGCCCCCCTCCTCACGGCGAGCGCTGCCACGTCAGACGAAGGGCGCAGCGAGCGTCCT
GATCCTTCCGCCCGGACGCTCAGGACAGCGGCCCGCTGCTCATAAGACTCGGCCTTAGAACCCCAGTATC
AGCAGAAGGACATTTTAGGACGGGACTTGGGTGACTCTAGGGCACTGGTTTTCTTTCCAGAGAGCGGAAC
AGGCGAGGAAAAGTAGTCCCTTCTCGGCGATTCTGCGGAGGGATCTCCGTGGGGCGGTGAACGCCGATGA
TTATATAAGGACGCGCCGGGTGTGGCACAGCTAGTTCCGTCGCAGCCGGGATTTGGGTCGCGGTTCTTGT
TTGTGGATCGCTGTGATCGTCACTTGGTGAGTAGCGGGCTGCTGGGCTGGCCGGGGCTTTCGTGGCCGCC
GGGCCGCTCGGTGGGACGGAAGCGTGTGGAGAGACCGCCAAGGGCTGTAGTCTGGGTCCGCGAGCAAGGT
TGCCCTGAACTGGGGGTTGGGGGGAGCGCAGCAAAATGGCGGCTGTTCCCGAGTCTTGAATGGAAGACGC
TTGTGAGGCGGGCTGTGAGGTCGTTGAAACAAGGTGGGGGGCATGGTGGGCGGCAAGAACCCAAGGTCTT
GAGGCCTTCGCTAATGCGGGAAAGCTCTTATTCGGGTGAGATGGGCTGGGGCACCATCTGGGGACCCTGA
CGTGAAGTTTGTCACTGACTGGAGAACTCGGGTTTGTCGTCTGGTTGCGGGGGCGGCAGTTATGCGGTGC
CGTTGGGCAGTGCACCCGTACCTTTGGGAGCGCGCGCCTCGTCGTGTCGTGACGTCACCCGTTCTGTTGG
CTTATAATGCAGGGTGGGGCCACCTGCCGGTAGGTGTGCGGTAGGCTTTTCTCCGTCGCAGGACGCAGGG
TTCGGGCCTAGGGTAGGCTCTCCTGAATCGACAGGCGCCGGACCTCTGGTGAGGGGAGGGATAAGTGAGG
CGTCAGTTTCTTTGGTCGGTTTTATGTACCTATCTTCTTAAGTAGCTGAAGCTCCGGTTTTGAACTATGC
GCTCGGGGTTGGCGAGTGTGTTTTGTGAAGTTTTTTAGGCACCTTTTGAAATGTAATCATTTGGGTCAAT
ATGTAATTTTCAGTGTTAGACTAGTAAATTGTCCGCTAAATTCTGGCCGTTTTTGGCTTTTTTGTTAGAC
GAATTCATGGACACATACGCAGGAGCGTATGATCGGCAGTCCCGCGAGCGAGAGAACAGCAGTGCCGCAA
GCCCGGCGACCCAGCGATCCGCCAATGAAGATAAAGCGGCAGACCTCCAGCGGGAAGTAGAAAGAGATGG
AGGTAGGTTTAGATTTGTAGGACATTTTTCCGAGGCTCCAGGAACCTCCGCATTCGGCACGGCAGAACGA
CCTGAGTTTGAGCGCATCCTGAATGAATGTAGGGCCGGCAGGCTCAACATGATCATAGTATATGACGTGT
CACGCTTCTCCAGGCTCAAGGTGATGGACGCTATTCCAATCGTCTCAGAGCTTCTCGCTCTCGGAGTGAC
CATCGTCAGCACCCAAGAAGGTGTCTTCAGGCAGGGGAACGTAATGGATCTTATACATCTTATTATGCGC
CTGGACGCTTCCCACAAGGAATCATCCCTCAAGTCCGCGAAGATACTCGATACTAAGAACCTGCAGCGCG
AGTTGGGTGGTTATGTTGGTGGAAAGGCCCCATACGGTTTCGAATTGGTGAGCGAAACGAAGGAGATTAC
CAGGAATGGGCGCATGGTTAATGTTGTAATAAACAAACTGGCTCACAGCACAACCCCACTGACCGGCCCC
TTCGAGTTTGAACCCGACGTGATTAGATGGTGGTGGCGGGAGATCAAGACGCATAAGCACCTTCCGTTTA
AGCCGGGGTCACAGGCCGCAATTCATCCTGGTTCTATCACAGGTTTGTGCAAACGGATGGATGCTGATGC
GGTGCCTACCCGAGGGGAAACGATCGGCAAAAAGACGGCTTCATCAGCCTGGGATCCGGCCACGGTTATG
CGCATACTTAGAGACCCACGCATCGCGGGCTTTGCAGCCGAGGTTATATATAAAAAAAAGCCAGATGGCA
CACCTACCACCAAAATAGAAGGGTACCGGATTCAGCGAGATCCGATTACTCTCAGGCCTGTTGAGCTGGA
TTGCGGTCCGATAATTGAGCCCGCTGAATGGTATGAACTCCAGGCGTGGCTCGACGGTAGGGGGCGCGGG
AAGGGCCTGAGCCGAGGCCAGGCTATACTGTCCGCCATGGATAAACTGTATTGCGAGTGTGGTGCGGTAA
TGACCTCCAAAAGAGGAGAAGAAAGCATCAAGGATTCATATCGATGCAGAAGGCGCAAAGTTGTGGACCC
CTCTGCACCTGGTCAACATGAGGGGACATGCAATGTATCAATGGCTGCGCTCGACAAGTTTGTAGCCGAG
CGGATATTCAATAAGATTAGACACGCCGAGGGAGACGAGGAGACTCTTGCACTGCTCTGGGAGGCAGCCC
GGCGCTTTGGGAAACTGACGGAGGCCCCTGAAAAAAGTGGTGAACGCGCTAACCTTGTAGCGGAGAGAGC
GGATGCACTCAACGCGTTGGAAGAACTTTATGAGGACCGGGCAGCAGGCGCCTATGACGGTCCAGTCGGG
CGAAAGCACTTTAGGAAACAACAGGCCGCACTTACTCTTCGCCAGCAGGGGGCGGAGGAACGACTCGCTG
AGTTGGAAGCGGCAGAGGCCCCCAAGTTGCCCTTGGACCAGTGGTTCCCCGAAGATGCCGATGCAGATCC
AACAGGGCCTAAGAGCTGGTGGGGGCGGGCGTCCGTCGATGATAAGAGAGTGTTTGTTGGCTTGTTCGTG
GACAAGATTGTGGTAACCAAGTCAACTACTGGTCGGGGTCAAGGTACCCCAATAGAGAAGCGGGCCAGCA
TAACATGGGCAAAGCCCCCGACGGACGACGATGAGGACGATGCTCAAGACGGAACCGAAGATGTTGCTGC
TTAGGCGGCCGCACTCCTCAGGTGCAGGCTGCCTATCAGAAGGTGGTGGCTGGTGTGGCCAATGCCCTGG
CTCACAAATACCACTGAGATCTTTTTCCCTCTGCCAAAAATTATGGGGACATCATGAAGCCCCTTGAGCA
TCTGACTTCTGGCTAATAAAGGAAATTTATTTTCATTGCAATAGTGTGTTGGAATTTTTTGTGTCTCTCA
CTCGGAAGGACATATGGGAGGGCAAATCATTTAAAACATCAGAATGAGTATTTGGTTTAGAGTTTGGCAA
CATATGCCATATGCTGGCTGCCATGAACAAAGGTGGCTATAAAGAGGTCATCAGTATATGAAACAGCCCC
CTGCTGTCCATTCCTTATTCCATAGAAAAGCCTTGACTTGAGGTTAGATTTTTTTTATATTTTGTTTTGT
GTTATTTTTTTCTTTAACATCCCTAAAATTTTCCTTACATGTTTTACTAGCCAGATTTTTCCTCCTCTCC
TGACTACTCCCAGTCATAGCTGTCCCTCTTCTCTTATGAAGATCCCTCGACCTGCAGCCCAAGCTTGGCG
TAATCATGGGTACCCAATTCGCCCTATAGTGAGTCGTATTACAATTCACTGGCCGTCGTTTTACAACGTC
GTGACTGGGAAAACCCTGGCGTTACCCAACTTAATCGCCTTGCAGCACATCCCCCTTTCGCCAGCTGGCG
TAATAGCGAAGAGGCCCGCACCGATCGCCCTTCCCAACAGTTGCGCAGCCTGAATGGCGAATGGCAAATT
GTAAGCGTTAATATTTTGTTAAAATTCGCGTTAAATTTTTGTTAAATCAGCTCATTTTTTAACCAATAGG
CCGAAATCGGCAAAATCCCTTATAAATCAAAAGAATAGACCGAGATAGGGT
[37 nt withheld, positions 4322-4358]
AAAGAACGTGGACTCCAACGTCAAAGG
[49 nt withheld, positions 4386-4434]
T
[91 nt withheld, positions 4436-4526]
G
[124 nt withheld, positions 4528-4651]
CAGGTGGCACTTTTCGGGGAAATGTGCGCGGAACCCCTATTTGTTTATTTTTCTAAATACATTCAAATAT
GTATCCGCTCATGAGACAATAACCCTGATAAATGCTTCAATAATATTGAAAAAGGAAGAGTATGAGTATT
CAACATTTCCGTGTCGCCCTTATTCCCTTTTTTGCGGCATTTTGCCTTCCTGTTTTTGCTCACCCAGAAA
CGCTGGTGAAAGTAAAAGATGCTGAAGATCAGTTGGGTGCACGAGTGGGTTACATCGAACTGGATCTCAA
CAGCGGTAAGATCCTTGAGAGTTTTCGCCCCGAAGAACGTTTTCCAATGATGAGCACTTTTAAAGTTCTG
CTATGTGGCGCGGTATTATCCCGTATTGACGCCGGGCAAGAGCAACTCGGTCGCCGCATACACTATTCTC
AGAATGACTTGGTTGAGTACTCACCAGTCACAGAAAAGCATCTTACGGATGGCATGACAGTAAGAGAATT
ATGCAGTGCTGCCATAACCATGAGTGATAACACTGCGGCCAACTTACTTCTGACAACGATCGGAGGACCG
AAGGAGCTAACCGCTTTTTTGCACAACATGGGGGATCATGTAACTCGCCTTGATCGTTGGGAACCGGAGC
TGAATGAAGCCATACCAAACGACGAGCGTGACACCACGATGCCTGTAGCAATGGCAACAACGTTGCGCAA
ACTATTAACTGGCGAACTACTTACTCTAGCTTCCCGGCAACAATTAATAGACTGGATGGAGGCGGATAAA
GTTGCAGGACCACTTCTGCGCTCGGCCCTTCCGGCTGGCTGGTTTATTGCTGATAAATCTGGAGCCGGTG
AGCGTGGGTCTCGCGGTATCATTGCAGCACTGGGGCCAGATGGTAAGCCCTCCCGTATCGTAGTTATCTA
CACGACGGGGAGTCAGGCAACTATGGATGAACGAAATAGACAGATCGCTGAGATAGGTGCCTCACTGATT
AAGCATTGGTAACTGTCAGACCAAGTTTACTCATATATACTTTAGATTGATTTAAAACTTCATTTTTAAT
TTAAAAGGATCTAGGTGAAGATCCTTTTTGATAATCTCATGACCAAAATCCCTTAACGTGAGTTTTCGTT
CCACTGAGCGTCAGACCCCGTAGAAAAGATCAAAGGATCTTCTTGAGATCCTTTTTTTCTGCGCGTAATC
TGCTGCTTGCAAACAAAAAAACCACCGCTACCAGCGGTGGTTTGTTTGCCGGATCAAGAGCTACCAACTC
TTTTTCCGAAGGTAACTGGCTTCAGCAGAGCGCAGATACCAAATACTGTTCTTCTAGTGTAGCCGTAGTT
AGGCCACCACTTCAAGAACTCTGTAGCACCGCCTACATACCTCGCTCTGCTAATCCTGTTACCAGTGGCT
GCTGCCAGTGGCGATAAGTCGTGTCTTACCGGGTTGGACTCAAGACGATAGTTACCGGATAAGGCGCAGC
GGTCGGGCTGAACGGGGGGTTCGTGCACACAGCCCAGCTTGGAGCGAACGACCTACACCGAACTGAGATA
CCTACAGCGTGAGCTATGAGAAAGCGCCACGCTTCCCGAAGGGAGAAAGGCGGACAGGTATCCGGTAAGC
GGCAGGGTCGGAACAGGAGAGCGCACGAGGGAGCTTCCAGGGGGAAACGCCTGGTATCTTTATAGTCCTG
TCGGGTTTCGCCACCTCTGACTTGAGCGTCGATTTTTGTGATGCTCGTCAGGGGGGCGGAGCCTATGGAA
AAACGCCAGCAACGCGGCCTTTTTACGGTTCCTGGCCTTTTGCTGGCCTTTTGCTCACATGT
Features (pLannotate 1.2.2; 15 found; start..end, strand, type, name):
      1..120     +  rep_origin     RSF ori (fragment): Plasmids containing the RSF 1030 origin of replication can be propagated in E. coli cells that contain additional plasmids with compatible origins.
    122..214     +  CDS            lacI (fragment): lac repressor; lacI; The lac repressor binds to the lac operator to inhibit transcription in E. coli. This inhibition can be relieved by adding lactose or isopropyl-β-D-thiogalactopyranoside (IPTG).
    227..248     +  protein_bind   CAP binding site: CAP binding activates transcription in the presence of cAMP. E. coli catabolite activator protein
    263..293     +  promoter       lac promoter: promoter for the E. coli lac operon
    301..317     +  protein_bind   lac operator: The lac repressor binds to the lac operator to inhibit transcription in E. coli. This inhibition can be relieved by adding lactose or isopropyl-β-D-thiogalactopyranoside (IPTG). lac repressor encoded by lacI
    362..380     +  promoter       T3 promoter: promoter for bacteriophage T3 RNA polymerase
    399..1610    +  promoter       UbC promoter: human ubiquitin C promoter
   3443..3514    +  CDS            HBB (fragment): HBB_PONPY - Experimental evidence at transcript level: Swiss-Prot protein existence level 2. Involved in oxygen transport from the lung to the various peripheral tissues. From Pongo pygmaeus (Bornean orangutan).
   3585..3640    +  polyA_signal   β-globin poly(A) signal: rabbit β-globin polyadenylation signal (Gil and Proudfoot, 1987)
   4013..4031    -  promoter       T7 promoter: promoter for bacteriophage T7 RNA polymerase
   4034..4191    +  CDS            lacZα (fragment): LacZα fragment of β-galactosidase; lacZ fragment
   4223..4651    -  rep_origin     f1 ori (sequence partly withheld): f1 bacteriophage origin of replication; arrow indicates direction of (+) strand synthesis
   4678..4782    +  promoter       AmpR promoter: bla
   4783..5643    +  CDS            AmpR: β-lactamase; bla; confers resistance to ampicillin, carbenicillin, and related antibiotics
   5814..6402    +  rep_origin     ori: high-copy-number ColE1/pMB1/pBR322/pUC origin of replication
