[The description below was written by a language model from this plasmid's Addgene catalogue record and pLannotate feature annotations shown in this document.]
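Description:
INCTbiosyn-pUB-HspINTphiC31 is a mammalian expression plasmid built on the pBluescript II SK(-) backbone and designed to produce the phiC31 serine integrase from a coding sequence optimized for human codon usage. It is propagated in E. coli as a high-copy plasmid through its ColE1/pUC-type origin and selected with ampicillin via the β-lactamase gene and its own promoter. The backbone also retains the usual pBluescript elements: an f1 phage origin for single-stranded DNA production, the lac promoter/operator and a disrupted lacZα fragment around the former cloning site, and flanking T3 and T7 phage promoters.

The payload is a fully synthesized cassette of about 3.6 kb comprising promoter, coding sequence and terminator, inserted between the T3 and T7 promoters. The human ubiquitin C (UbC) promoter drives constitutive expression in mammalian cells, and transcripts are terminated by a rabbit β-globin polyadenylation signal, preceded by a short β-globin-derived fragment; the depositor notes that both regulatory elements were taken from a pUB-GFP plasmid. The automated annotation does not label the integrase open reading frame itself, but an unannotated stretch of roughly 1.8 kb between the UbC promoter and the β-globin sequences matches the position where it is expected. The two sequence records (depositor and repository sequencing) show the same features in opposite orientation and differ by a single nucleotide in length; small "RSF ori" and lacI fragment calls appear to be incidental backbone matches.

The plasmid supplies phiC31 integrase, which catalyzes site-specific recombination between attB and attP sites. According to the associated publication, it was used in serine integrase-controlled genetic switches in eukaryotic cells, presumably alongside separate target constructs carrying the attachment sites.
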