Addgene plasmid #127518: INCTbiosyn-pUB-HspINTphiC31
Purpose: Plasmid encodes H. sapiens codon optimized Integrase phiC31.
Depositing lab: Martin Bonamino. Depositing organization: Instituto Nacional de Cancer (INCA). Publication: Genetic switches designed for eukaryotic cells and controlled by serine integrases. Gomide MS, Sales TT, Barros LRC, Limia CG, de Oliveira MA, Florentino LH, Barros LMG, Robledo ML, Jose GPC, Almeida MSM, Lima RN, Rehen SK, Lacorte C, Melo EO, Murad AM, Bonamino MH, Coelho CM, Rech E. Commun Biol. 2020 May 22;3(1):255. doi: 10.1038/s42003-020-0971-8. PubMed 32444777.
Backbone
  Vector backbone: pBluescript II SK(-)
  Vector type: Mammalian Expression
Growth in bacteria
  Bacterial resistance: Ampicillin, 100 μg/mL
  Growth temperature: 37°C
  Growth strain: DH5alpha
  Copy number: High Copy
Gene/Insert
  Gene/Insert name: Integrase phiC31 coding sequence codon optimized for H. sapiens expression. (alt name: integrase phiC31 Expression vector)
  Insert size (bp): 3606
  Cloning method: Unknown
Terms and licenses: Academic/Nonprofit Terms; Industry Terms: Not Available to Industry
Depositor comments: The whole insert (promoter, CDS and terminator) was synthesized and cloned into backbone plasmid. The UbC promoter and _-globin poly(A) signal sequences are derived from pUB-GFP plasmid (Addgene #11155).
How to cite: INCTbiosyn-pUB-HspINTphiC31 was a gift from Martin Bonamino (Addgene plasmid # 127518 ; http://n2t.net/addgene:127518 ; RRID:Addgene_127518)
